>Addgene plasmid #202012 | pMOD_D-AtUBI10-NbGP41-sfGFP-VP64-GB1 | addgene full sequence | sequence record 401187 | Addgene NGS Result
GAGCTCAGTGTTTTGCAGGTGTGATGAAAAGCCTTAGGGTCAGGTGGCACTTTTCTGGGAAATGTGCGAT
GAACCCCTATTTGTTTATTTTTCTAAATACATTCAAATATGTATCCGCTAATGAGACAATAACCCTGATA
AATGCTTCAATTATATTGAAAAAGGAAGAGTATGAGTATCCAACATTTCCGTGTCGCCCTTATTCACTTT
TTTGCGGCCTTCTGCCTTCCTGTTTTTGCTCACCCAGAAACGCTGGTGAAAGTAAAAGATGCTGAAGATC
AGTTGGGTGCCCGAGTGGGTTACATTGAACTGGATCTCAACAGCGGCAAAATCTTAGAGAGTTTTCGCCC
CGAAGAACGCTTCCCAATGATGAGCACTTTCAAAGTTCTGCTATGTGGCGCGGTGTTATCCCGTATTGAT
GCTGGGCAAGAGCAACTCGGTCGCCGCATACACTATTCTCAGAATGACTTGGTTGAGTATTCACCAGTCA
CAGAAAAGCATCTTACGGATGGCATGACAGTAAGAGAATTATGTAGTGCTGCCATAACCATGAGTGATAA
CACTGCGGCCAACTTACTTCTGACAACGATTGGAGGACCGAAGGAGCTAACCGCTTTTTTGCACAACATG
GGGGATCATGTAACTCGCCTTGATCGTTGGGAACCGGAGCTGAATGAAGCCATACCAAACGACGAGCGTG
ACACCACGATGCCTGTAGCAATGGCAACAACTCTCCGCAAACTATTAACTGGCGAACTACTTACTCTTGC
TTCACGCCAGCAACTCATTGACTGGATGGAGGCGGACAAAGTTGCAGGACCACTTCTGCGCTCGGCACTT
CCGGCTGGCTGGTTTATTGCTGATAAATCTGGAGCCGGTGAGCGTGGCTCTCGCGGTATCATTGCAGCAC
TGGGGCCAGATGGTAAGCCCTCCCGTATCGTAGTTATCTACACGACGGGGAGTCAGGCAACTATGGATGA
ACGAAATAGACAGATCGCTGAGATAGGTGCCTCACTGATTAAGCATTGGTAACTGTCAGACGAAGGGAAA
TAAATAGTAGCCCGCCTGATGTGCGGGCTTTTTTTTGGTGGTGGTTACCAGTGTCGCTTAGCTACCGTAG
GTCCTCTTAGGCGGTCCGATTAGCGACATAGTCATCAATGCCTTGACGGCAAAATCCCTTAACGTGAGTT
TTCGTTCCACTGAGCGTCAGACCCCGTAGAAAAGATCAAAGGATCTTCTTGAGATCCTTTTTTTCTGCGC
GTAATCTGCTGCTTGCAAACAAAAAAACCACCGCTACCAGCGGTGGTTTGTTTGCCGGATCAAGAGCTAC
TAACTCTTTTTCCGAAGGTAACTGGCTTCAGCAGAGCGCAGATACCAAATACTGTTCTTCTAGTGTAGCC
GTAGTTAGGCCACCACTTCAAGAACTCTGTAGCACCGCCTACATACCTCGCTCTGCTAATCCTGTTACCA
GTGGCTGCTGCCAGTGGCGATAAGTCGTGTCTTACCGGGTTGGACTCAAGACGATAGTTACCGGATAAGG
CGCAGCGGTCGGGCTGAACGGGGGGTTCGTGCTCACAGCCCAGCTTGGAGCGAACGACCTACACCGAACT
GAGATACCTACAGCGTGAGCTATGAGAAAGCGCCACGCTTCCCGAAGGGAGAAAGGCGGACAGGTATCCG
GTAAGCGGCAGGGTCGGAACAGGAGAGCGCACGAGGGAGCTTCCAGGGGGAAACGCCTGGTATCTTTATA
GTCCTGTCGGGTTTCGCCACCTATGACTTGAGCGTCGATTTTTGTGATGCTCGTCAGGGGGGCGGAGCCT
ATGGAAAAACGCCAGCAACGCGGCCTTTTTACGGTTCCTGGCCTTTTGCTGGCCTTTTGCTCACATGTTC
TTTCCTGCGTTATCCCCTGATTCTGTGGATAACCGTATTACCGCCTTTGAGTGAGCTGATACCGCTCGCC
GCAGCCGAACGACCGAGCGCAGCGAGTCAGTGAGCGAGGAAGCGGAAGAGCGCCCACCTGCTTTTTCCCG
GCGCGCCGGAGGTCGAGCTGCAGGTCAACGGATCAGGATATTCTTGTTTAAGATGTTGAACTCTATGGAG
GTTTGTATGAACTGATGATCTAGGACCGGATAAGTTCCCTTCTTCATAGCGAACTTATTCAAAGAATGTT
TTGTGTATCATTCTTGTTACATTGTTATTAATGAAAAAATATTATTGGTCATTGGACTGAACACGAGTGT
TAAATATGGACCAGGCCCCAAATAAGATCCATTGATATATGAATTAAATAACAAGAATAAATCGAGTCAC
CAAACCACTTGCCTTTTTTAACGAGACTTGTTCACCAACTTGATACAAAAGTCATTATCCTATGCAAATC
AATAATCATACAAAAATATCCAATAACACTAAAAAATTAAAAGAAATGGATAATTTCACAATATGTTATA
CGATAAAGAAGTTACTTTTCCAAGAAATTCACTGATTTTATAAGCCCACTTGCATTAGATAAATGGCAAA
AAAAAACAAAAAGGAAAAGAAATAAAGCACGAAGAATTCTAGAAAATACGAAATACGCTTCAATGCAGTG
GGACCCACGGTTCAATTATTGCCAATTTTCAGCTCCACCGTATATTTAAAAAATAAAACGATAATGCTAA
AAAAATATAAATCGTAACGATCGTTAAATCTCAACGGCTGGATCTTATGACGACCGTTAGAAATTGTGGT
TGTCGACGAGTCAGTAATAAACGGCGTCAAAGTGGTTGCAGCCGGCACACACGAGTCGTGTTTATCAACT
CAAAGCACAAATACTTTTCCTCAACCTAAAAATAAGGCAATTAGCCAAAAACAACTTTGCGTGTAAACAA
CGCTCAATACACGTGTCATTTTATTATTAGCTATTGCTTCACCGCCTTAGCTTTCTCGTGACCTAGTCGT
CCTCGTCTTTTCTTCTTCTTCTTCTATAAAACAATACCCAAAGAGCTCTTCTTCTTCACAATTCAGATTT
CAATTTCTCAAAATCTTAAAAACTTTCTCTCAATTCTCTCTACCGTGATCAAGGTAAATTTCTGTGTTCC
TTATTCTCTCAAAATCTTCGATTTTGTTTTCGTTCGATCCCAATTTCGTATATGTTCTTTGGTTTAGATT
CTGTTAATCTTAGATCGAACACGATTTTCTGGGTTTGATCGTTAGATATCATCTTAATTCTCGATTAGGG
TTTCATAGATATCATCCGATTTGTTCAAATAATTTGAGTTTTGTCGAATAATTACTCTTCGATTTGTGAT
TTCTATCTAGATCTGGTGTTAGTTTCTAGTTTGTGCGATCGAATTTGTCGATTAATCTGAGTTTTTCTGA
TTAACAGGAATGGAGGTGCAGCTGGTGGAATCTGGGGGCGGACTGGTGCAGCCCGGGGGATCTCTGCGGC
TGTCCTGCGCCGCCTCTGGCTCCATCTCTAGCGTGGATGTGATGTCCTGGTACAGGCAGGCCCCTGGCAA
GCAGAGGGAACTGGTGGCCTTCATTACTGATAGGGGAAGAACCAATTACAAAGTGAGCGTGAAAGGCCGC
TTCACTATCAGCCGGGATAATTCTAAGAATATGGTGTATCTGCAGATGAACAGCCTGAAGCCAGAAGACA
CTGCCGACTATCTGTGCAGGGCTGAGTCCCGGACTTCCTGGTCCAGCCCATCTCCTCTGGATGTGTGGGG
GCGCGGCACTCAGGTGACTGTGTCCTCCTTGGATCCAGGTGGAGGTGGAAGCGGTAGCAAAGGAGAAGAA
CTTTTCACTGGAGTTGTCCCAATTCTTGTTGAATTAGATGGTGATGTTAATGGGCACAAATTTTCTGTCC
GTGGAGAGGGTGAAGGTGATGCTACAAACGGAAAACTCACCCTTAAATTTATTTGCACTACTGGAAAACT
ACCTGTTCCGTGGCCAACACTTGTCACTACTCTGACCTATGGTGTTCAATGCTTTTCCCGTTATCCGGAT
CACATGAAACGGCATGACTTTTTCAAGAGTGCCATGCCCGAAGGTTATGTACAGGAACGCACTATATCTT
TCAAAGATGACGGGACCTACAAGACGCGTGCTGAAGTCAAGTTTGAAGGTGATACCCTTGTTAATCGTAT
CGAGTTAAAGGGTATTGATTTTAAAGAAGATGGAAACATTCTTGGACACAAACTCGAGTACAACTTTAAC
TCACACAATGTATACATCACGGCAGACAAACAAAAGAATGGAATCAAAGCTAACTTCAAAATTCGCCACA
ACGTTGAAGATGGTTCCGTTCAACTAGCAGACCATTATCAACAAAATACTCCAATTGGCGATGGCCCTGT
CCTTTTACCAGACAACCATTACCTGTCGACACAATCTGTCCTTTCGAAAGATCCCAACGAAAAGCGTGAC
CACATGGTCCTTCTTGAGTTTGTAACTGCTGCTGGGATTACACATGGCATGGATGAGCTCTACAAAGGTG
GAGGTCGGACCGGTCGTACGGGCGGTGGCGGAGGGGATGCTTTAGACGATTTTGACTTAGATATGCTTGG
TTCAGACGCGTTAGACGACTTCGACCTAGACATGTTAGGCTCAGATGCATTGGACGACTTCGATTTAGAT
ATGTTGGGCTCCGATGCCCTAGATGACTTTGATCTAGATATGCTAGGTAGTGGCGGTGGCGGAGGGGCTC
CAAAGAAGAAGAGAAAGGTCCGTACGGGAGGAGGATCTCGGACCGAAGAGTACAAGCTTATCCTGAACGG
TAAAACCCTGAAAGGTGAAACCACCACCGAAGCTGTTGACGCTGCTACCGCGGAAAAAGTTTTCAAACAG
TACGCTAACGACAACGGTGTTGACGGTGAATGGACCTACGACGACGCTACCAAAACCTTCACGGTAACCG
AAGGTGGTGGTAGCGGTGGTGGTACTAGTCCAAAAACAAGGAGGAGGCCGCGAAGATCACAACGGAAAAG
GCCGCCTACGCCATGGCCGTAAGCTTGTTCGAGTATTATGGCATTGGGAAAACTGTTTTTCTTGTACCAT
TTGTTGTGCTTGTAATTTACTGTGTTTTTTATTCGGTTTTCGCTATCGAACTGTGAAATGGAAATGGATG
GAGAAGAGTTAATGAATGATATGGTCCTTTTGTTCATTCTCAAATTAATATTATTTGTTTTTTCTCTTAT
TTGTTGTGTGTTGAATTTGAAATTATAAGAGATATGCAAACATTTTGTTTTGAGTAAAAATGTGTCAAAT
CGTGGCCTCTAATGACCGAAGTTAATATGAGGAGTAAAACACTTGTAGTTGTCGCT
Features (pLannotate 1.2.2; 9 found; start..end, strand, type, name):
     71..171     +  promoter       AmpR promoter: bla
    172..1032    +  CDS            AmpR: β-lactamase; bla; confers resistance to ampicillin, carbenicillin, and related antibiotics
   1239..1827    +  rep_origin     ori: high-copy-number ColE1/pMB1/pBR322/pUC origin of replication
   3373..3738    +  CDS            HVM20_MOUSE: Experimental evidence at protein level: Swiss-Prot protein existence level 1. From Mus musculus (Mouse).
   3766..4476    +  CDS            Superfolder GFP: Superfolder GFP is a basic (constitutively fluorescent) green fluorescent protein published in 2005, derived from Aequorea victoria. It is reported to be a very rapidly-maturing weak dimer.
   4525..4547    +  CDS            VP48 (fragment): 3 tandem repeats of the minimal activation domain of herpes simplex virus VP16 (Cheng et al., 2013)
   4741..4902    +  CDS            GB1: B1 domain of Streptococcal protein G effective as a solubilizing fusion partner (Cheng and Patel, 2004)
   4930..4980    +  CDS            Rex NLS: nuclear localization signal from the human T-cell leukemia virus type 1 (HTLV-1) Rex protein
   4997..5302    +  terminator     E9 terminator (fragment): terminator and polyadenylation signal from the pea rbcS-E9 gene
