[The description below was written by a language model from this plasmid's Addgene catalogue record and pLannotate feature annotations shown in this document.]
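Description:
pMOD_D-AtUBI10-NbGP41-sfGFP-VP64-GB1 is a MoClo level 1 (Module D) synthetic-biology plasmid built on the small pJC228 backbone, totalling about 5.3 kb. It is propagated in E. coli as a high-copy plasmid through a ColE1/pUC-type origin and is selected with ampicillin via a β-lactamase gene driven by its native bla promoter. The insert was assembled with BsaI Golden Gate cloning, which destroyed the flanking sites. As a level 1 module it holds a single complete transcription unit meant to be combined with other modules into a multigene plant construct. The feature table shows no plant selectable marker or T-DNA borders on this plasmid.

The transcription unit is driven by the Arabidopsis UBI10 (AtUBI10) promoter, which the annotation software did not detect but which presumably lies in the unannotated region upstream of the coding sequence. It ends with a fragment of the pea rbcS-E9 terminator and polyadenylation signal. The encoded fusion protein begins with NbGP41, a llama-derived nanobody; the automated annotation labels this segment as a mouse immunoglobulin heavy-chain variable region, reflecting sequence similarity rather than its recorded origin. It is followed by superfolder GFP for visualisation, the VP64 activation domain made of herpes simplex virus VP16 repeats (only partly recognised, as a VP48 fragment), the solubility-enhancing GB1 domain of streptococcal protein G, and an HTLV-1 Rex nuclear localization signal. The associated publication describes the MoonTag programmable transcriptional activator in plants. In that system, this nanobody–activator fusion is expected to be the effector recruited to gp41 peptide repeats on a DNA-targeting component supplied from another module, concentrating several VP64 copies at a target promoter to activate gene expression.
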