Addgene plasmid #202012: pMOD_D-AtUBI10-NbGP41-sfGFP-VP64-GB1
Purpose: Moclo level 1 - Module D, Promoter: AtUBI10, Gene: NbGP41P-sfGFP-VP64-GB1, Terminator: pea rbcsE9
Depositing lab: Michael Smanski. Depositing organization: University of Minnesota. Publication: Efficient gene activation in plants by the MoonTag programmable transcriptional activator. Casas-Mollano JA, Zinselmeier MH, Sychla A, Smanski MJ. Nucleic Acids Res. 2023 Jul 21;51(13):7083-7093. doi: 10.1093/nar/gkad458. PubMed 37254802.
Backbone
  Vector backbone: pJC228
  Backbone size w/o insert (bp): 2019
  Total vector size (bp): 5306
  Vector type: Synthetic Biology ; MoClo level 1 vector
Growth in bacteria
  Bacterial resistance: Ampicillin, 100 μg/mL
  Growth temperature: 37°C
  Growth strain: DH5alpha
  Copy number: High Copy
Gene/Insert
  Gene/Insert name: NbGP41-sfGFP-VP64-GB1
  Species: Synthetic; Lama glama, herpes simplex virus
  Promoter: AtUBI10
  Tag / fusion protein: sfGFP; GB1
  Cloning method: Restriction Enzyme; 5′ cloning site BsaI (destroyed during cloning); 3′ cloning site BsaI (destroyed during cloning)
  Sequencing primers: 5′ gcgagtcagtgagcgaggaagc
Terms and licenses: Academic/Nonprofit Terms; Industry Terms: Not Available to Industry
How to cite: pMOD_D-AtUBI10-NbGP41-sfGFP-VP64-GB1 was a gift from Michael Smanski (Addgene plasmid # 202012 ; http://n2t.net/addgene:202012 ; RRID:Addgene_202012)
